>Addgene plasmid #63509 | pFusB3-24 | depositor partial sequence | sequence record 105536 | pFUSB3_CCT
AGTCTTAAGCGTCTCATGGCCTGACCCCGGACCAAGTGGTGGCTATCGCCAGCCACGATGGCGGCAAGCA
AGCGCTCGAAACGGTGCAGCGGCTGTTGCCGGTGCTGTGCCAGGACCATGGCCTGACTCCGGACCAAGTG
GTGGCTATCGCCAGCCACGATGGCGGCAAGCAAGCGCTCGAAACGGTGCAGCGGCTGTTGCCGGTGCTGT
GCCAGGACCATGGCCTGACCCCGGACCAAGTGGTGGCTATCGCCAGCAACGGTGGCGGCAAGCAAGCGCT
CGAAACGGTGCAGCGGCTGTTGCCGGTGCTGTGCCAGGACCATGGCCTGACCCCGGACCAAGTGGTGGCT
ATCGAGACGTC
