>Addgene plasmid #63509 | pFusB3-24 | depositor partial sequence | sequence record 105537 | FusB3
CGTCTCATGGCCTGACCCCGGACCAAGTGGTGGCTATCGAGACCGGCGCCGCTACAGGGCGCGTCCCATT
CGCCATTCAGGCTGCGCAACTGTTGGGAAGGGCGATCGGTGCGGGCCTCTTCGCTATTACGCCAGCTGGC
GAAAGGGGGATGTGCTGCAAGGCGATTAAGTTGGGTAACGCCAGGGTTTTCCCAGTCACGACGTTGTAAA
ACGACGGCCAGTGAGCGCGCGTAATACGACTCACTATAGGGCGAATTGGGTACCGGGCCCCCCCTCGAGG
TCCTCCAGCTTTTGTTCCCTTTAGTGAGGGTTAATTGCGCGCTTGGCGTAATCATGGTCATAGCTGTTTC
CTGTGTGAAATTGTTATCCGCTCACAATTCCACACAACATACGAGCCGGAAGCATAAAGTGTAAAGCCTG
GGGTGCCTAATGAGTGAGCTAACTCACATTAATTGCGTTGCGCTCACTGCCCGCTTTCCACCGGTGGTCT
CGCCAGGACCATGGCCTGACCCCGGACCAAGTGGTGGCTATCGAGACGTCTAGACCAGCCAGGACAGAAA
TGCCTCGACTTCGCTGCTACCCAAGGTTGCCGGGTGACGCACACCGTGGAAACGGATGAAGGCACGAACC
CAGTGGACATAAGCCTGTTCGGTTCGTAAGCTGTAATGCAAGTAGCGTATGCGCTCACGCAACTGGTCCA
GAACCTTGACCGAACGCAGCGGTGGTAACGGCGCAGTGGCGGTTTTCATGGCTTGTTATGACTGTTTTTT
TGGGGTACAGTCTATGCCTCGGGCATCCAAGCAGCAAGCGCGTTACGCCGTGGGTCGATGTTTGATGTTA
TGGAGCAGCAACGATGTTACGCAGCAGGGCAGTCGCCCTAAAACAAAGTTAAACATTATGAGGGAAGCGG
TGATCGCCGAAGTATCGACTCAACTATCAGAGGTAGTTGGCGTCATCGAGCGCCATCTCGAACCGACGTT
GCTGGCCGTACATTTGTACGGCTCCGCAGTGGATGGCGGCCTGAAGCCACACAGTGATATTGATTTGCTG
GTTACGGTGACCGTAAGGCTTGATGAAACAACGCGGCGAGCTTTGATCAACGACCTTTTGGAAACTTCGG
CTTCCCCTGGAGAGAGCGAGATTCTCCGCGCTGTAGAAGTCACCATTGTTGTGCACGACGACATCATTCC
GTGGCGTTATCCAGCTAAGCGCGAACTGCAATTTGGAGAATGGCAGCGCAATGACATTCTTGCAGGTATC
TTCGAGCCAGCCACGATCGACATTGATCTGGCTATCTTGCTGACAAAAGCAAGAGAACATAGCGTTGCCT
TGGTAGGTCCAGCGGCGGAGGAACTCTTTGATCCGGTTCCTGAACAGGATCTATTTGAGGCGCTAAATGA
AACCTTAACGCTATGGAACTCGCCGCCCGACTGGGCTGGCGATGAGCGAAATGTAGTGCTTACGTTGTCC
CGCATTTGGTACAGCGCAGTAACCGGCAAAATCGCGCCGAAGGATGTCGCTGCCGACTGGGCAATGGAGC
GCCTGCCGGCCCAGTATCAGCCCGTCATACTTGAAGCTAGACAGGCTTATCTTGGACAAGAAGAAGATCG
CTTGGCCTCGCGCGCAGATCAGTTGGAAGAATTTGTCCACTACGTGAAAGGCGAGATCACCAAGGTAGTC
GGCAAATAACCCTCGAGCCACCCATGACCAAAATCCCTTAACGTGAGTTACGCGTCGTTCCACTGAGCGT
CAGACCCCGTAGAAAAGATCAAAGGATCTTCTTGAGATCCTTTTTTTCTGCGCGTAATCTGCTGCTTGCA
AACAAAAAAACCACCGCTACCAGCGGTGGTTTGTTTGCCGGATCAAGAGCTACCAACTCTTTTTCCGAAG
GTAACTGGCTTCAGCAGAGCGCAGATACCAAATACTGTCCTTCTAGTGTAGCCGTAGTTAGGCCACCACT
TCAAGAACTCTGTAGCACCGCCTACATACCTCGCTCTGCTAATCCTGTTACCAGTGGCTGCTGCCAGTGG
CGATAAGTCGTGTCTTACCGGGTTGGACTCAAGACGATAGTTACCGGATAAGGCGCAGCGGTCGGGCTGA
ACGGGGGGTTCGTGCACACAGCCCAGCTTGGAGCGAACGACCTACACCGAACTGAGATACCTACAGCGTG
AGCATTGAGAAAGCGCCACGCTTCCCGAAGGGAGAAAGGCGGACAGGTATCCGGTAAGCGGCAGGGTCGG
AACAGGAGAGCGCACGAGGGAGCTTCCAGGGGGAAACGCCTGGTATCTTTATAGTCCTGTCGGGTTTCGC
CACCTCTGACTTGAGCGTCGATTTTTGTGATGCTCGTCAGGGGGGCGGAGCCTATGGAAAAACGCCAGCA
ACGCGGCCTTTTTACGGTTCCTGGCCTTTTGCTGGCCTTTTGCTCACATGTTCTTTCCTGCGTTATCCCC
TGATTCTGTGGATAACCGTATTACCGCCTTTGAGTGAGCTGATACCGCTCGCCGCAGCCGAACGACCGAG
CGCAGCGAGTCAGTGAGCGAGGAAGCGGAAGAGCGCCCAATACGCAAACCGCCTCTCCCCGCGCGTTGGC
CGATTCATTAATGCAGCTGGCACGACAGGTTTCCCGACTGGAAAGCGGGCAGTGAGCGCAACGCAATTAA
TACGCGTACCGCTAGCCAGGAAGAGTTTGTAGAAACGCAAAAAGGCCATCCGTCAGGATGGCCTTCTGCT
TAGTTTGATGCCTGGCAGTTTATGGCGGGCGTCCTGCCCGCCACCCTCCGGGCCGTTGCTTCACAACGTT
CAAATCCGCTCCCGGCGGATTTGTCCTACTCAGGAGAGCGTTCACCGACAAACAACAGATAAAACGAAAG
GCCCAGTCTTCCGACTGAGCCTTTCGTTTTATTTGATGCCTGGCAGTTCCCTACTCTCGCGTTAACGCTA
GCATGGATGTTTTCCCAGTCACGACGTTGTAAAACGACGGCCAGTCTTAAG
