>Addgene plasmid #63509 | pFusB3-24 | addgene partial sequence | sequence record 116445 | pCR8_R1 5'-cgaaccgaacaggcttatgt-3'
GGTGTGCGTCACCCGGCAACCTTGGGTAGCAGCGAAGTCGAGGCATTTCTGTCCTGGCTGGTCTAGACGT
CTCGATAGCCACCACTTGGTCCGGGGTCAGGCCATGGTCCTGGCACAGCACCGGCAACAGCCGCTGCACC
GTTTCGAGCGCTTGCTTGCCGCCACCGTTGCTGGCGATAGCCACCACTTGGTCCGGGGTCAGGCCATGGT
CCTGGCACAGCACCGGCAACAGCCGCTGCACCGTTTCGAGCGCTTGCTTGCCGCCATCGTGGCTGGCGAT
AGCCACCACTTGGTCCGGAGTCAGGCCATGGTCCTGGCACAGCACCGGCAACAGCCGCTGCACCGTTTCG
AGCGCTTGCTTGCCGCCATCGTGGCTGGCGATAGCCACCACTTGGTCCGGGGTCAGGCCATGAGACGCTT
AAGACTGGCCGTCGTTTTACAACGTCGTGACTGGGAAAACATCCATGCTAGCGTTAACGCGAGAGTAGGG
AACTGCCAGGCATCAAATAAAACGAAAGGCTCAGTCGGAAGACTGGGCCTTTCGTTTTATCTGTTGTTTG
TCGGTGAACGCTCTCCTGAGTAGGACAAATCCGCCGGGAGCGGATTTGAACGTTGTGAAGCAACGGCCCG
GAGGGTGGCGGGCAGGACGCCCGCCATAAACTGCCAGGCATCAAACTAAGCAGAAGGCCATCCTGACGGA
TGGCCTTTTTGCGTTTCTACAAACTCTTCCTGGCTAGCGGTACGCGTATTAATTGCGTTGCGCTCACTGC
CCGCTTTCCA
