[The description below was written by a language model from this plasmid's Addgene catalogue record.]
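Description:
pFusB3-24 is a TALEN assembly library plasmid from the FusX system, a rapid one-step method for building TALE repeat arrays. It is built on the FusB3 backbone (about 3 kb without the insert), is maintained in E. coli as a high-copy plasmid, and is selected with spectinomycin. The record does not name the origin of replication and provides no annotated feature table, so the backbone elements cannot be described in more detail. The listed sequencing primers are pCR8-type primers, which hints at a pCR8-like vector context, but the record does not say so directly.

The insert is a synthetic, pre-assembled trimer of TALE repeats carrying the repeat-variable diresidues HD, HD and NG. Under the standard TALE code, HD recognises cytosine and NG recognises thymine, so this unit specifies the triplet CCT, as its alternative name B3_CCT reflects. The trimer fills RVD positions 13 to 15 of the final array. It was cloned into the backbone through BsaI sites that were destroyed in the process, consistent with the Golden Gate style of type IIS cloning used in TALE assembly schemes.

The plasmid is not an expression construct, and the record lists no promoter, tag or reporter. It serves as one member of a library of position-specific triplet modules. A user picks the plasmid that matches the desired bases at each position block and combines the chosen modules in a single reaction to generate a full-length TALE DNA-binding domain for a TALEN or other TALE fusion used in genome editing.
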