Addgene plasmid #63509: pFusB3-24
Purpose: Encodes RVD positions 13-15 in TALEN assembly
Depositing lab: Stephen Ekker. Depositing organization: Mayo Foundation for Medical Education and Research. Publication: FusX: A rapid one-step TALE assembly system for genome science. Ma AC, McNulty MS, Tanya PL, Jarryd CM, Martinez-Galvez G, Argue DP, Lee HB, Urban MD, Bullard CE, Blackburn PR, Man TK, Clark KJ, Ekker SC. Hum Gene Ther. 2016 Jun;27(6):451-63. doi: 10.1089/hum.2015.172 PubMed 26854857.
Backbone
  Vector backbone: FusB3
  Backbone size w/o insert (bp): 2991
  Vector type: TALEN
Growth in bacteria
  Bacterial resistance: Spectinomycin, 50 μg/mL
  Growth temperature: 37°C
  Growth strain: DH5alpha
  Copy number: High Copy
Gene/Insert
  Gene/Insert name: HD HD NG (alt name: B3_CCT)
  Species: Synthetic
  Mutation: none
  Cloning method: Restriction Enzyme; 5′ cloning site BsaI (destroyed during cloning); 3′ cloning site BsaI (destroyed during cloning)
  Sequencing primers: 5′ pCR8_F1; 3′ pCR8_R1
Terms and licenses: Academic/Nonprofit Terms; Industry Terms: Not Available to Industry
How to cite: pFusB3-24 was a gift from Stephen Ekker (Addgene plasmid # 63509 ; http://n2t.net/addgene:63509 ; RRID:Addgene_63509)
